>Addgene plasmid #119077 | pVC-Ds-DrU6a:sgRNA-com-Ds | addgene full sequence | sequence record 234742 | Addgene NGS Result
AAGCGGAAGAGCGCCCAATACGCAAACCGCCTCTCCCCGCGCGTTGGCCGATTCATTAATGCAGCTGGCA
CGACAGGTTTCCCGACTGGAAAGCGGGCAGTGAGCGCAACGCAATTAATGTGAGTTAGCTCACTCATTAG
GCACCCCAGGCTTTACACTTTATGCTTCCGGCTCGTATGTTGTGTGGAATTGTGAGCGGATAACAATTTC
ACACAGGAAACAGCTATGACCATGATTACGCCAAGCGCGCAATTAACCCTCACTAAAGGGAACAAAAGCT
GGAGCTCCCCGACTAGGGATGAAAACGGTCGGTAACGGTCGGTAAAATACCTCTACCGTTTTCATTTTCA
TATTTAACTTGCGGGACGGAAACGAAAACGGGATATACCGGTAACGAAAACGAACGGGATAAATACGGTA
ATCGAAAACCGATACGATCCGGTCGGGTTAAAGTCGAAATCGGACGGGAACCGGTATTTTTGTTCGGTAA
AATCACACATGAAAACATATATTCAAAACTTAAAAACAAATATAAAAAATTGTAAACACAAGTCTTAATT
AAACATAGATAAAATCCATATAAATCTGGAGCACACATAGTTTAATGTAGCACATAAGTGATAAGTCTTG
GGCTCTTGGCTAACATAAGAAGCCATATAAGTCTACTTCTAGACCATGGGAATTCGATATCTGCTTCGCC
GCAAGCTTGCTAGCAAAAAAGCACCGACTCGGTGCCACTTGGCCCTGCAGGATGCTCGCAGGCATTCAGT
GGCCAAGTTGATAACGGACTAGCCTTATTTTAACTTGCTAGGCCCTGCAGGATGCTCGCAGGCATTCAGT
GGCCTAGCTCTAAAACAGAGACGGTCGACAGTCTGCAGTGTCGTCTCTCGAACCAAGAGCTGGAGGGAGA
GCTATATATACCAGGGACTTCTGGGTATGTTTTTGGGAGGTGGTGAGTGACTAAACCACTTATTCAGCTC
CCTTAGATCAAGTCTGACCCTATATCATGGTGACATAAACCTGCAAACTGATAAAACCTGAAAGATCTCA
AATCCAGAGTTTGTGTGAGGGATTACCGTGGTAATTTTCAAACTGTAAAGCATATGCAAAATTATCTGGT
CTTGGCTTGAGTGATTGGGTGTCTCGGTGTGATGCAGGGACGTTTTCAGTGACGTGTCCTTCTCCCTCCC
CCACAGGCATGCGCAGAACATTTCCCCCCTCCTTGAAGACCAGAACAAAAGACGCCGAGAGCAGGAAACT
CGTCTTACTGAATGACCGAGGCTGGAGAAATACGTAAACTCGAGTCGAGGGATCTGTTGCAGTCATCCCG
AATTAGAAAATACGGTAACGAAACGGGATCATCCCGATTAAAAACGGGATCCCGGTGAAACGGTCGGGAA
ACTAGCTCTACCGTTTCCGTTTCCGTTTACCGTTTTGTATATCCCGTTTCCGTTCCGTTTTCGTTTTTTA
CCTCGGGTTCGAAATCGATCGGGATAAAACTAACAAAATCGGTTATACGATAACGGTCGGTACGGGATTT
TCCCATCCTACTTTCATCCCTGCGTCGGGTACCCAATTCGCCCTATAGTGAGTCGTATTACGCGCGCTCA
CTGGCCGTCGTTTTACAACGTCGTGACTGGGAAAACCCTGGCGTTACCCAACTTAATCGCCTTGCAGCAC
ATCCCCCTTTCGCCAGCTGGCGTAATAGCGAAGAGGCCCGCACCGATCGCCCTTCCCAACAGTTGCGCAG
CCTGAATGGCGAATGGG
[124 nt withheld, positions 1768-1891]
C
[91 nt withheld, positions 1893-1983]
A
[49 nt withheld, positions 1985-2033]
CCTTTGACGTTGGAGTCCACGTTCTTT
[37 nt withheld, positions 2061-2097]
ACCCTATCTCGGTCTATTCTTTTGATTTATAAGGGATTTTGCCGATTTCGGCCTATTGGTTAAAAAATGA
GCTGATTTAACAAAAATTTAACGCGAATTTTAACAAAATATTAACGCTTACAATTTAGGTGGCACTTTTC
GGGGAAATGTGCGCGGAACCCCTATTTGTTTATTTTTCTAAATACATTCAAATATGTATCCGCTCATGAG
ACAATAACCCTGATAAATGCTTCAATAATATTGAAAAAGGAAGAGTATGAGTATTCAACATTTCCGTGTC
GCCCTTATTCCCTTTTTTGCGGCATTTTGCCTTCCTGTTTTTGCTCACCCAGAAACGCTGGTGAAAGTAA
AAGATGCTGAAGATCAGTTGGGTGCACGAGTGGGTTACATCGAACTGGATCTCAACAGCGGTAAGATCCT
TGAGAGTTTTCGCCCCGAAGAACGTTTTCCAATGATGAGCACTTTTAAAGTTCTGCTATGTGGCGCGGTA
TTATCCCGTATTGACGCCGGGCAAGAGCAACTCGGTCGCCGCATACACTATTCTCAGAATGACTTGGTTG
AGTACTCACCAGTCACAGAAAAGCATCTTACGGATGGCATGACAGTAAGAGAATTATGCAGTGCTGCCAT
AACCATGAGTGATAACACTGCGGCCAACTTACTTCTGACAACGATCGGAGGACCGAAGGAGCTAACCGCT
TTTTTGCACAACATGGGGGATCATGTAACTCGCCTTGATCGTTGGGAACCGGAGCTGAATGAAGCCATAC
CAAACGACGAGCGTGACACCACGATGCCTGTAGCAATGGCAACAACGTTGCGCAAACTATTAACTGGCGA
ACTACTTACTCTAGCTTCCCGGCAACAATTAATAGACTGGATGGAGGCGGATAAAGTTGCAGGACCACTT
CTGCGCTCGGCCCTTCCGGCTGGCTGGTTTATTGCTGATAAATCTGGAGCCGGTGAGCGTGGGTCTCGCG
GTATCATTGCAGCACTGGGGCCAGATGGTAAGCCCTCCCGTATCGTAGTTATCTACACGACGGGGAGTCA
GGCAACTATGGATGAACGAAATAGACAGATCGCTGAGATAGGTGCCTCACTGATTAAGCATTGGTAACTG
TCAGACCAAGTTTACTCATATATACTTTAGATTGATTTAAAACTTCATTTTTAATTTAAAAGGATCTAGG
TGAAGATCCTTTTTGATAATCTCATGACCAAAATCCCTTAACGTGAGTTTTCGTTCCACTGAGCGTCAGA
CCCCGTAGAAAAGATCAAAGGATCTTCTTGAGATCCTTTTTTTCTGCGCGTAATCTGCTGCTTGCAAACA
AAAAAACCACCGCTACCAGCGGTGGTTTGTTTGCCGGATCAAGAGCTACCAACTCTTTTTCCGAAGGTAA
CTGGCTTCAGCAGAGCGCAGATACCAAATACTGTTCTTCTAGTGTAGCCGTAGTTAGGCCACCACTTCAA
GAACTCTGTAGCACCGCCTACATACCTCGCTCTGCTAATCCTGTTACCAGTGGCTGCTGCCAGTGGCGAT
AAGTCGTGTCTTACCGGGTTGGACTCAAGACGATAGTTACCGGATAAGGCGCAGCGGTCGGGCTGAACGG
GGGGTTCGTGCACACAGCCCAGCTTGGAGCGAACGACCTACACCGAACTGAGATACCTACAGCGTGAGCT
ATGAGAAAGCGCCACGCTTCCCGAAGGGAGAAAGGCGGACAGGTATCCGGTAAGCGGCAGGGTCGGAACA
GGAGAGCGCACGAGGGAGCTTCCAGGGGGAAACGCCTGGTATCTTTATAGTCCTGTCGGGTTTCGCCACC
TCTGACTTGAGCGTCGATTTTTGTGATGCTCGTCAGGGGGGCGGAGCCTATGGAAAAACGCCAGCAACGC
GGCCTTTTTACGGTTCCTGGCCTTTTGCTGGCCTTTTGCTCACATGTTCTTTCCTGCGTTATCCCCTGAT
TCTGTGGATAACCGTATTACCGCCTTTGAGTGAGCTGATACCGCTCGCCGCAGCCGAACGACCGAGCGCA
GCGAGTCAGTGAGCGAGG
Features (pLannotate 1.2.2; 14 found; start..end, strand, type, name):
     11..103     +  CDS            lacI (fragment): lac repressor; lacI; The lac repressor binds to the lac operator to inhibit transcription in E. coli. This inhibition can be relieved by adding lactose or isopropyl-β-D-thiogalactopyranoside (IPTG).
    116..137     +  protein_bind   CAP binding site: CAP binding activates transcription in the presence of cAMP. E. coli catabolite activator protein
    152..182     +  promoter       lac promoter: promoter for the E. coli lac operon
    190..206     +  protein_bind   lac operator: The lac repressor binds to the lac operator to inhibit transcription in E. coli. This inhibition can be relieved by adding lactose or isopropyl-β-D-thiogalactopyranoside (IPTG). lac repressor encoded by lacI
    251..269     +  promoter       T3 promoter: promoter for bacteriophage T3 RNA polymerase
    721..740     -  misc_RNA       gRNA scaffold (fragment): guide RNA scaffold for the Streptococcus pyogenes CRISPR/Cas9 system
    774..810     -  misc_RNA       gRNA scaffold (fragment): guide RNA scaffold for the Streptococcus pyogenes CRISPR/Cas9 system
   1318..1368    +  CDS            YAC9_MAIZE (fragment): Protein predicted: Swiss-Prot protein existence level 4. From Zea mays (Maize).
   1582..1600    -  promoter       T7 promoter: promoter for bacteriophage T7 RNA polymerase
   1608..1763    +  CDS            lacZα (fragment): LacZα fragment of β-galactosidase; lacZ fragment
   1768..2196    +  rep_origin     f1 ori (sequence partly withheld): f1 bacteriophage origin of replication; arrow indicates direction of (+) strand synthesis
   2249..2353    +  promoter       AmpR promoter: bla
   2354..3214    +  CDS            AmpR: β-lactamase; bla; confers resistance to ampicillin, carbenicillin, and related antibiotics
   3385..3973    +  rep_origin     ori: high-copy-number ColE1/pMB1/pBR322/pUC origin of replication
