[The description below was written by a language model from this plasmid's Addgene catalogue record and pLannotate feature annotations shown in this document.]
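Description:
pVC-Ds-DrU6a:sgRNA-com-Ds is a small (about 4.1 kb) high-copy E. coli plasmid that serves as a cloning scaffold for guide RNA spacers intended for microinjection into zebrafish embryos. The backbone is recorded as unknown, but the annotated features resemble a standard phagemid-type cloning vector: a ColE1/pUC-family origin, an f1 origin, an ampicillin resistance gene with its own promoter, remnants of the lac promoter/operator and lacZα region, and flanking T3 and T7 phage promoters. It is catalogued as a bacterial expression vector, although the bacterial elements function mainly for propagation and selection.

The payload is a 576 bp cassette in which the zebrafish U6a promoter, an RNA polymerase III promoter, drives an S. pyogenes-type sgRNA whose tracrRNA scaffold carries two com stem loops. The feature table detects the scaffold only as two separated fragments on the reverse strand, consistent with it being interrupted by inserted hairpin sequence. Com hairpins are bound by the phage Com RNA-binding protein, so effector domains fused to Com can be recruited to a dCas9-bound target through the guide itself. As the name indicates, the cassette is flanked by Ds elements, and a short maize-derived fragment in the annotation fits this; Ds ends are recognised by the maize Ac transposase, allowing genomic integration of the cassette. The Ds ends and the U6a promoter are not annotated explicitly in the feature table. According to the record, the U6a:sgRNA portion and the com loops were taken from earlier plasmids and assembled by Gibson cloning. The associated work concerns Ac/Ds transposition for CRISPR/dCas9-SID4x epigenome modulation in zebrafish.
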