Addgene plasmid #119077: pVC-Ds-DrU6a:sgRNA-com-Ds
Purpose: To clone sgRNA spacer sequence for microinjections. This sgRNA tracrRNA contains 2x com stem loops
Depositing lab: Tatjana Sauka-Spengler. Depositing organization: University of Oxford. Publication: Ac/Ds transposition for CRISPR/dCas9-SID4x epigenome modulation in zebrafish. Chong-Morrison V, Mayes S, Simoes FC, Senanayake U, Carroll DS, Riley PR, Wilson SW, Sauka-Spengler T. Biol Open. 2023 Jun 15;12(6):bio059995. doi: 10.1242/bio.059995. Epub 2023 Jun 27. PubMed 37367831.
Backbone
  Vector backbone: Unknown
  Backbone size w/o insert (bp): 3565
  Total vector size (bp): 4141
  Vector type: Bacterial Expression
Growth in bacteria
  Bacterial resistance: Ampicillin, 100 μg/mL
  Growth temperature: 37°C
  Growth strain: DH5alpha
  Copy number: High Copy
Gene/Insert
  Gene/Insert name: U6a:2xCom-sgRNA
  Species: D. rerio (zebrafish)
  Insert size (bp): 576
  Promoter: Zebrafish U6a promoter
  Cloning method: Gibson Cloning
  Sequencing primers: 5′ TAATACGACTCACTATAGG
Resource information
  A portion of this plasmid was derived from a plasmid made by: U6a:sgRNA sequence from pU6a:sgRNA#1 (Addgene #64245). Com stem loop sequence from pJZC74 (Addgene #62342).
Terms and licenses: Academic/Nonprofit Terms; Industry Terms: Not Available to Industry
Depositor comments: Please visit https://www.biorxiv.org/content/10.1101/450684v2 for bioRxiv preprint.
How to cite: pVC-Ds-DrU6a:sgRNA-com-Ds was a gift from Tatjana Sauka-Spengler (Addgene plasmid # 119077 ; http://n2t.net/addgene:119077 ; RRID:Addgene_119077)
